>Addgene plasmid #69730 | pIC195 | addgene full sequence | sequence record 370126 | Addgene NGS Result
CTGAATTTTTGCTTTCGGTTTGGAACCGAAGCCGCGCGTCTTGTCTGCTGCAGCGCTGCAGCATCGTTCT
GTGTTGTCTCTGTCTGACTGTGTTTCTGTATTTGTCTGAAAATTAGGGCCAGACTGTTACCACTCCCTTA
AGTTTGACCTTAGGTCACTGGAAAGATGTCGAGCGGATCGCTCACAACCAGTCGGTAGATGTCAAGAAGA
GACGTTGGGTTACCTTCTGCTCTGCAGAATGGCCAACCTTTAACGTCGGATGGCCGCGAGACGGCACCTT
TAACCGAGACCTCATCACCCAGGTTAAGATCAAGGTCTTTTCACCTGGCCCGCATGGACACCCAGACCAG
GTCCCCTACATCGTGACCTGGGAAGCCTTGGCTTTTGACCCCCCTCCCTGGGTCAAGCCCTTTGTACACC
CTAAGCCTCCGCCTCCTCTTCCTCCATCCGCCCCGTCTCTCCCCCTTGAACCTCCTCGTTCGACCCCGCC
TCGATCCTCCCTTTATCCAGCCCTCACTCCTTCTCTAGGCGCCGGCCGGATCCCAGTGTGGTGGTACGCT
ACCGGTCGCCACCATGGTGAGCAAGGGCGAGGAGCTGTTCACCGGGGTGGTGCCCATCCTGGTCGAGCTG
GACGGCGACGTAAACGGCCACAAGTTCAGCGTGTCCGGCGAGGGCGAGGGCGATGCCACCTACGGCAAGC
TGACCCTGAAGTTCATCTGCACCACCGGCAAGCTGCCCGTGCCCTGGCCCACCCTCGTGACCACCTTCGG
CTACGGCCTGCAGTGCTTCGCCCGCTACCCCGACCACATGAAGCAGCACGACTTCTTCAAGTCCGCCATG
CCCGAAGGCTACGTCCAGGAGCGCACCATCTTCTTCAAGGACGACGGCAACTACAAGACCCGCGCCGAGG
TGAAGTTCGAGGGCGACACCCTGGTGAACCGCATCGAGCTGAAGGGCATCGACTTCAAGGAGGACGGCAA
CATCCTGGGGCACAAGCTGGAGTACAACTACAACAGCCACAACGTCTATATCATGGCCGACAAGCAGAAG
AACGGCATCAAGGTGAACTTCAAGATCCGCCACAACATCGAGGACGGCAGCGTGCAGCTCGCCGACCACT
ACCAGCAGAACACCCCCATCGGCGACGGCCCCGTGCTGCTGCCCGACAACCACTACCTGAGCTACCAGTC
CGCCCTGAGCAAAGACCCCAACGAGAAGCGCGATCACATGGTCCTGCTGGAGTTCGTGACCGCCGCCGGG
ATCACTCTCGGCATGGACGAGCTGTACAAGTCCGGAGGGGATCGGTGGAGCTCCACCGGTGGCGGCCGCT
CTAGAGAGAATCTTTATTTTCAGGGCGCCGCCAAATTCAAAGAAACCGCTGCTGCTAAATTCGAACGCCA
GCACATGGACAGCGGAGGTGGAGGTACTAGTCTCGAGATGAGTGCTGCAGTGACTGCAGGGAAGCTGGCA
CGGGCACCGGCCGACCCTGGGAAAGCCGGGGTCCCCGGAGTTGCAGCTCCCGGAGCTCCGGCGGCGGCTC
CACCGGCGAAAGAGATCCCGGAGGTCCTAGTGGACCCACGCAGCCGGCGGCGCTATGTGCGGGGCCGCTT
TTTGGGCAAGGGCGGCTTTGCCAAGTGCTTCGAGATCTCGGACGCGGACACCAAGGAGGTGTTCGCGGGC
AAGATTGTGCCTAAGTCTCTGCTGCTCAAGCCGCACCAGAGGGAGAAGATGTCCATGGAAATATCCATTC
ACCGCAGCCTCGCCCACCAGCACGTCGTAGGATTCCACGGCTTTTTCGAGGACAACGACTTCGTGTTCGT
GGTGTTGGAGCTCTGCCGCCGGAGGTCTCTCCTGGAGCTGCACAAGAGGAGGAAAGCCCTGACTGAGCCT
GAGGCCCGATACTACCTACGGCAAATTGTGCTTGGCTGCCAGTACCTGCACCGAAACCGAGTTATTCATC
GAGACCTCAAGCTGGGCAACCTTTTCCTGAATGAAGATCTGGAGGTGAAAATAGGGGATTTTGGACTGGC
AACCAAAGTCGAATATGACGGGGAGAGGAAGAAGACCCTGTGTGGGACTCCTAATTACATAGCTCCCGAG
GTGCTGAGCAAGAAAGGGCACAGTTTCGAGGTGGATGTGTGGTCCATTGGGTGTATCATGTATACCTTGT
TAGTGGGCAAACCACCTTTTGAGACTTCTTGCCTAAAAGAGACCTACCTCCGGATCAAGAAGAATGAATA
CAGTATTCCCAAGCACATCAACCCCGTGGCCGCCTCCCTCATCCAGAAGATGCTTCAGACAGATCCCACT
GCCCGCCCAACCATTAACGAGCTGCTTAATGACGAGTTCTTTACTTCTGGCTATATCCCTGCCCGTCTCC
CCATCACCTGCCTGACCATTCCACCAAGGTTTTCGATTGCTCCCAGCAGCCTGGACCCCAGCAACCGGAA
GCCCCTCACAGTCCTCAATAAAGGCTTGGAGAACCCCCTGCCTGAGCGTCCCCGGGAAAAAGAAGAACCA
GTGGTTCGAGAGACAGGTGAGGTGGTCGACTGCCACCTCAGTGACATGCTGCAGCAGCTGCACAGTGTCA
ATGCCTCCAAGCCCTCGGAGCGTGGGCTGGTCAGGCAAGAGGAGGCTGAGGATCCTGCCTGCATCCCCAT
CTTCTGGGTCAGCAAGTGGGTGGACTATTCGGACAAGTACGGCCTTGGGTATCAGCTCTGTGATAACAGC
GTGGGGGTGCTCTTCAATGACTCAACACGCCTCATCCTCTACAATGATGGTGACAGCCTGCAGTACATAG
AGCGTGACGGCACTGAGTCCTACCTCACCGTGAGTTCCCATCCCAACTCCTTGATGAAGAAGATCACCCT
CCTTAAATATTTCCGCAATTACATGAGCGAGCACTTGCTGAAGGCAGGTGCCAACATCACGCCGCGCGAA
GGTGATGAGCTCGCCCGGCTGCCCTACCTACGGACCTGGTTCCGCACCCGCAGCGCCATCATCCTGCACC
TCAGCAACGGCAGCGTGCAGATCAACTTCTTCCAGGATCACACCAAGCTCATCTTGTGCCCACTGATGGC
AGCCGTGACCTACATCGACGAGAAGCGGGACTTCCGCACATACCGCCTGAGTCTCCTGGAGGAGTACGGC
TGCTGCAAGGAGCTGGCCAGCCGGCTCCGCTACGCCCGCACTATGGTGGACAAGCTGCTGAGCTCACGCT
CGGCCAGCAACCGTCTCAAGGCCTCCTAAAAGCTTCGAATTCTGCAGTCGACGGTACCGCGGGCCCGGGA
TCCACCGGATCTAGATAACTGATCATAATCAGCCATACCACATTTGTAGAGGTTTTACTTGCTTTAAAAA
ACCTCCCACACCTCCCCCTGAACCTGAAACATAAAATGAATGCAATTCGCCAGCACAGTGGTCGACCCTG
TGGAATGTGTGTCAGTTAGGGTGTGGAAAGTCCCCAGGCTCCCCAGCAGGCAGAAGTATGCAAAGCATGC
ATCTCAATTAGTCAGCAACCAGGTGTGGAAAGTCCCCAGGCTCCCCAGCAGGCAGAAGTATGCAAAGCAT
GCATCTCAATTAGTCAGCAACCATAGTCCCGCCCCTAACTCCGCCCATCCCGCCCCTAACTCCGCCCAGT
TCCGCCCATTCTCCGCCCCATGGCTGACTAATTTTTTTTATTTATGCAGAGGCCGAGGCCGCCTCGGCCT
CTGAGCTATTCCAGAAGTAGTGAGGAGGCTTTTTTGGAGGCCTAGGCTTTTGCAAAAAGCTTCATGGCCA
AGCCTTTGTCTCAAGAAGAATCCACCCTCATTGAAAGAGCAACGGCTACAATCAACAGCATCCCCATCTC
TGAAGACTACAGCGTCGCCAGCGCAGCTCTCTCTAGCGACGGCCGCATCTTCACTGGTGTCAATGTATAT
CATTTTACTGGGGGACCTTGTGCAGAACTCGTGGTGCTGGGCACTGCTGCTGCTGCGGCAGCTGGCAACC
TGACTTGTATCGTCGCGATCGGAAATGAGAACAGGGGCATCTTGAGCCCCTGCGGACGGTGCCGACAGGT
GCTTCTCGATCTGCATCCTGGGATCAAAGCCATAGTGAAGGACAGTGATGGACAGCCGACGGCAGTTGGG
ATTCGTGAATTGCTGCCCTCTGGTTATGTGTGGGAGGGCTAAGATCGATAAAATAAAAGATTTTATTTAG
TCTCCAGAAAAAGGGGGGAATGAAAGACCCCACCTGTAGGTTTGGCAAGCTAGCTTAAGTAACGCCATTT
TGCAAGGCATGGAAAAATACATAACTGAGAATAGAGAAGTTCAGATCAAGGTCAGGAACAGATGGAACAG
CTGAATATGGGCCAAACAGGATATCTGTGGTAAGCAGTTCCTGCCCCGGCTCAGGGCCAAGAACAGATGG
AACAGCTGAATATGGGCCAAACAGGATATCTGTGGTAAGCAGTTCCTGCCCCGGCTCAGGGCCAAGAACA
GATGGTCCCCAGATGCGGTCCAGCCCTCAGCAGTTTCTAGAGAACCATCAGATGTTTCCAGGGTGCCCCA
AGGACCTGAAATGACCCTGTGCCTTATTTGAACTAACCAATCAGTTCGCTTCTCGCTTCTGTTCGCGCGC
TTCTGCTCCCCGAGCTCAATAAAAGAGCCCACAACCCCTCACTCGGGGCGCCAGTCCTCCGATTGACTGA
GTCGCCCGGGTACCCGTGTATCCAATAAACCCTCTTGCAGTTGCATCCGACTTGTGGTCTCGCTGTTCCT
TGGGAGGGTCTCCTCTGAGTGATTGACTACCCGTCAGCGGGGGTCTTTCACATGCAGCATGTATCAAAAT
TAATTTGGTTTTTTTTCTTAAGTATTTACATTAAATGGCCATAGTTGCATTAATGAATCGGCCAACGCGC
GGGGAGAGGCGGTTTGCGTATTGGGCGCTCTTCCGCTTCCTCGCTCACTGACTCGCTGCGCTCGGTCGTT
CGGCTGCGGCGAGCGGTATCAGCTCACTCAAAGGCGGTAATACGGTTATCCACAGAATCAGGGGATAACG
CAGGAAAGAACATGTGAGCAAAAGGCCAGCAAAAGGCCAGGAACCGTAAAAAGGCCGCGTTGCTGGCGTT
TTTCCATAGGCTCCGCCCCCCTGACGAGCATCACAAAAATCGACGCTCAAGTCAGAGGTGGCGAAACCCG
ACAGGACTATAAAGATACCAGGCGTTTCCCCCTGGAAGCTCCCTCGTGCGCTCTCCTGTTCCGACCCTGC
CGCTTACCGGATACCTGTCCGCCTTTCTCCCTTCGGGAAGCGTGGCGCTTTCTCATAGCTCACGCTGTAG
GTATCTCAGTTCGGTGTAGGTCGTTCGCTCCAAGCTGGGCTGTGTGCACGAACCCCCCGTTCAGCCCGAC
CGCTGCGCCTTATCCGGTAACTATCGTCTTGAGTCCAACCCGGTAAGACACGACTTATCGCCACTGGCAG
CAGCCACTGGTAACAGGATTAGCAGAGCGAGGTATGTAGGCGGTGCTACAGAGTTCTTGAAGTGGTGGCC
TAACTACGGCTACACTAGAAGAACAGTATTTGGTATCTGCGCTCTGCTGAAGCCAGTTACCTTCGGAAAA
AGAGTTGGTAGCTCTTGATCCGGCAAACAAACCACCGCTGGTAGCGGTGGTTTTTTTGTTTGCAAGCAGC
AGATTACGCGCAGAAAAAAAGGATCTCAAGAAGATCCTTTGATCTTTTCTACGGGGTCTGACGCTCAGTG
GAACGAAAACTCACGTTAAGGGATTTTGGTCATGAGATTATCAAAAAGGATCTTCACCTAGATCCTTTTG
CGGCCGCAAATCAATCTAAAGTATATATGAGTAAACTTGGTCTGACAGTTACCAATGCTTAATCAGTGAG
GCACCTATCTCAGCGATCTGTCTATTTCGTTCATCCATAGTTGCCTGACTCCCCGTCGTGTAGATAACTA
CGATACGGGAGGGCTTACCATCTGGCCCCAGTGCTGCAATGATACCGCGAGACCCACGCTCACCGGCTCC
AGATTTATCAGCAATAAACCAGCCAGCCGGAAGGGCCGAGCGCAGAAGTGGTCCTGCAACTTTATCCGCC
TCCATCCAGTCTATTAATTGTTGCCGGGAAGCTAGAGTAAGTAGTTCGCCAGTTAATAGTTTGCGCAACG
TTGTTGCCATTGCTACAGGCATCGTGGTGTCACGCTCGTCGTTTGGTATGGCTTCATTCAGCTCCGGTTC
CCAACGATCAAGGCGAGTTACATGATCCCCCATGTTGTGCAAAAAAGCGGTTAGCTCCTTCGGTCCTCCG
ATCGTTGTCAGAAGTAAGTTGGCCGCAGTGTTATCACTCATGGTTATGGCAGCACTGCATAATTCTCTTA
CTGTCATGCCATCCGTAAGATGCTTTTCTGTGACTGGTGAGTACTCAACCAAGTCATTCTGAGAATAGTG
TATGCGGCGACCGAGTTGCTCTTGCCCGGCGTCAATACGGGATAATACCGCGCCACATAGCAGAACTTTA
AAAGTGCTCATCATTGGAAAACGTTCTTCGGGGCGAAAACTCTCAAGGATCTTACCGCTGTTGAGATCCA
GTTCGATGTAACCCACTCGTGCACCCAACTGATCTTCAGCATCTTTTACTTTCACCAGCGTTTCTGGGTG
AGCAAAAACAGGAAGGCAAAATGCCGCAAAAAAGGGAATAAGGGCGACACGGAAATGTTGAATACTCATA
CTCTTCCTTTTTCAATATTATTGAAGCATTTATCAGGGTTATTGTCTCATGAGCGGATACATATTTGAAT
GTATTTAGAAAAATAAACAAATAGGGGTTCCGCGCACATTTCCCCGAAAAGTGCCACCTGCAGCCTGAAT
ATGGGCCAAACAGGATATCTGTGGTAAGCAGTTCCTGCCCCGGCTCAGGGCCAAGAACAGATGGAACAGC
TGAATATGGGCCAAACAGGATATCTGTGGTAAGCAGTTCCTGCCCCGGCTCAGGGCCAAGAACAGATGGT
CCCCAGATGCGGTCCAGCCCTCAGCAGTTTCTAGAGAACCATCAGATGTTTCCAGGGTGCCCCAAGGACC
TGAAATGACCCTGTGCCTTATTTGAACTAACCAATCAGTTCGCTTCTCGCTTCTGTTCGCGCGCTTCTGC
TCCCCGAGCTCAATAAAAGAGCCCACAACCCCTCACTCGGGGCGCCAGTCCTCCGATTGACTGAGTCGCC
CGGGTACCCGTGTATCCAATAAACCCTCTTGCAGTTGCATCCGACTTGTGGTCTCGCTGTTCCTTGGGAG
GGTCTCCTCTGAGTGATTGACTACCCGTCAGCGGGGGTCTTTCATTTGGGGGCTCGTCCGGGATCGGGAG
ACCCCTGCCCAGGGACCACCGACCCACCACCGGGAGGCAAGCTGGCCAGCAACTTATCTGTGTCTGTCCG
ATTGTCTAGTGTCTATGACTGATTTTATGCGCCTGCGTCGGTACTAGTTAGCTAACTAGCTCTGTATCTG
GCGGACCCGTGGTGGAACTGACGAGTTCTGAACACCCGGCCGCAACCCTGGGAGACGTCCCAGGGACTTT
GGGGGCCGTTTTTGTGGCCCGACCTGAGGAAGGGAGTCGATGTGGAATCCGACCCCGTCAGGATATGTGG
TTCTGGTAGGAGACGAGAACCTAAAACAGTTCCCGCCTCCGT
Features (pLannotate 1.2.2; 18 found; start..end, strand, type, name):
    117..533     +  CDS            gag (truncated): truncated Moloney murine leukemia virus (MMLV) gag gene lacking the start codon
    574..1290    +  CDS            EYFP: EYFP is a basic (constitutively fluorescent) green/yellow fluorescent protein published in 1996, derived from Aequorea victoria. It is reported to be a very rapidly-maturing weak dimer with high acid sensitivity.
   1317..1335    +  misc_feature   MCS (fragment): pBluescript multiple cloning site
   1336..1355    +  CDS            capTEV™ (fragment): composite tag for in vivo biotinylation, TEV protease cleavage, and 6xHis tagging
   1369..1413    +  CDS            S-Tag: affinity and epitope tag derived from pancreatic ribonuclease A
   1438..3246    +  CDS            PLK1: PLK1_HUMAN - Also known as PLK. Experimental evidence at protein level: Swiss-Prot protein existence level 1. Serine/threonine-protein kinase that performs several important functions throughout M phase of the cell cycle, including the regulation of centrosome maturation and spindle assembly, the removal of cohesins from chromosome arms, the inactivation of anaphase- promoting complex/cyclosome (APC/C) inhibitors, and the regulation of mitotic exit and cytokinesis. Polo-like kinase proteins acts by binding and phosphorylating proteins are that already phosphorylated on a specific motif recogni
   3250..3293    +  misc_feature   MCS (fragment): multiple cloning site
   3310..3394    +  CDS            large T antigen (fragment): large T antigen from SV40 (simian virus 40)
   3437..3766    +  promoter       SV40 promoter: SV40 enhancer and early promoter
   3774..4172    +  CDS            BSD: blasticidin S deaminase; Aspergillus terreus BSD; confers resistance to blasticidin
   4219..4340    +  LTR            3' LTR (ΔU3) (fragment): self-inactivating 3' long terminal repeat (LTR) from Moloney murine leukemia virus
   4341..4810    +  LTR            LTR: long terminal repeat from Moloney murine leukemia virus
   4876..4928    -  CDS            lacI (fragment): lac repressor; lacI; The lac repressor binds to the lac operator to inhibit transcription in E. coli. This inhibition can be relieved by adding lactose or isopropyl-β-D-thiogalactopyranoside (IPTG).
   5111..5699    -  rep_origin     ori: high-copy-number ColE1/pMB1/pBR322/pUC origin of replication
   5859..6719    -  CDS            AmpR: β-lactamase; bla; confers resistance to ampicillin, carbenicillin, and related antibiotics
   6720..6824    -  promoter       AmpR promoter: bla
   6855..7324    +  LTR            LTR: long terminal repeat from Moloney murine leukemia virus
   7448..50      +  misc_feature   MESV Ψ (fragment) (across the origin): packaging signal of murine embryonic stem cell virus
