[The description below was written by a language model from this plasmid's Addgene catalogue record and pLannotate feature annotations shown in this document.]
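Description:
pIC195 is a Moloney murine leukemia virus-based retroviral expression vector built on pJAG98, a pBABEblast derivative, for delivering a tagged human Polo-like kinase 1 (PLK1) into mammalian cells. In bacteria it is maintained through a high-copy ColE1/pUC-type origin and an ampicillin resistance gene (β-lactamase with its own promoter). The viral portion is bounded by MMLV long terminal repeats. It includes a packaging signal and a truncated gag segment lacking its start codon, which together allow the transcript to be encapsidated when the plasmid is introduced into a packaging cell line that supplies the viral proteins in trans.

The payload is a single fusion open reading frame. EYFP sits at the N terminus, followed by a short linker with a TEV protease cleavage site and an S-tag, and then the roughly 1.8 kb human PLK1 coding sequence cloned between XhoI and EcoRI sites. No separate internal promoter is annotated upstream of the fusion, so, as is usual for pBABE-type vectors, expression is presumably driven from the 5′ LTR. Downstream, an SV40 enhancer/early promoter drives blasticidin S deaminase, which allows selection of stably transduced cells with blasticidin. A few annotated fragments (lacI, SV40 large T antigen, a ΔU3 LTR piece) appear to be short backbone remnants or partial matches rather than functional elements.

The stated purpose is retroviral expression of Plk1. The tag arrangement lets the mitotic kinase be visualized by fluorescence in live or fixed cells. It is also suited to affinity purification, with the TEV site permitting release of the fluorescent-protein moiety and the S-tag offering a second capture step.
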