Addgene plasmid #69730: pIC195
Purpose: Retroviral expression of Polo-Like Kinase 1 (Plk1)
Depositing lab: Iain Cheeseman. Depositing organization: Whitehead Institute for Biomedical Research.
Backbone
  Vector backbone: pJAG98 (pBABEblast)
  Vector type: Mammalian Expression, Retroviral
  Selectable markers: Blasticidin
Growth in bacteria
  Bacterial resistance: Ampicillin, 100 μg/mL
  Growth temperature: 37°C
  Growth strain: NEB Stable
  Copy number: High Copy
Gene/Insert
  Gene/Insert name: Polo-Like Kinase 1 (Plk1)
  Species: H. sapiens (human)
  Insert size (bp): 1812
  Entrez Gene: PLK1 (a.k.a. PLK, STPK13)
  Tag / fusion protein: eYFP-TEV-S (N terminal on insert)
  Cloning method: Restriction Enzyme; 5′ cloning site XhoI (not destroyed); 3′ cloning site EcoRI (not destroyed)
  Sequencing primers: 5′ EGFP-C; 3′ pBABE 3'
Terms and licenses: Academic/Nonprofit Terms; Industry Terms: Not Available to Industry
How to cite: pIC195 was a gift from Iain Cheeseman (Addgene plasmid # 69730 ; http://n2t.net/addgene:69730 ; RRID:Addgene_69730)
