>Addgene plasmid #69730 | pIC195 | depositor partial sequence | sequence record 123476 | ORF
ATGAGTGCTGCAGTGACTGCAGGGAAGCTGGCACGGGCACCGGCCGACCCTGGGAAAGCCGGGGTCCCCG
GAGTTGCAGCTCCCGGAGCTCCGGCGGCGGCTCCACCGGCGAAAGAGATCCCGGAGGTCCTAGTGGACCC
ACGCAGCCGGCGGCGCTATGTGCGGGGCCGCTTTTTGGGCAAGGGCGGCTTTGCCAAGTGCTTCGAGATC
TCGGACGCGGACACCAAGGAGGTGTTCGCGGGCAAGATTGTGCCTAAGTCTCTGCTGCTCAAGCCGCACC
AGAGGGAGAAGATGTCCATGGAAATATCCATTCACCGCAGCCTCGCCCACCAGCACGTCGTAGGATTCCA
CGGCTTTTTCGAGGACAACGACTTCGTGTTCGTGGTGTTGGAGCTCTGCCGCCGGAGGTCTCTCCTGGAG
CTGCACAAGAGGAGGAAAGCCCTGACTGAGCCTGAGGCCCGATACTACCTACGGCAAATTGTGCTTGGCT
GCCAGTACCTGCACCGAAACCGAGTTATTCATCGAGACCTCAAGCTGGGCAACCTTTTCCTGAATGAAGA
TCTGGAGGTGAAAATAGGGGATTTTGGACTGGCAACCAAAGTCGAATATGACGGGGAGAGGAAGAAGACC
CTGTGTGGGACTCCTAATTACATAGCTCCCGAGGTGCTGAGCAAGAAAGGGCACAGTTTCGAGGTGGATG
TGTGGTCCATTGGGTGTATCATGTATACCTTGTTAGTGGGCAAACCACCTTTTGAGACTTCTTGCCTAAA
AGAGACCTACCTCCGGATCAAGAAGAATGAATACAGTATTCCCAAGCACATCAACCCCGTGGCCGCCTCC
CTCATCCAGAAGATGCTTCAGACAGATCCCACTGCCCGCCCAACCATTAACGAGCTGCTTAATGACGAGT
TCTTTACTTCTGGCTATATCCCTGCCCGTCTCCCCATCACCTGCCTGACCATTCCACCAAGGTTTTCGAT
TGCTCCCAGCAGCCTGGACCCCAGCAACCGGAAGCCCCTCACAGTCCTCAATAAAGGCTTGGAGAACCCC
CTGCCTGAGCGTCCCCGGGAAAAAGAAGAACCAGTGGTTCGAGAGACAGGTGAGGTGGTCGACTGCCACC
TCAGTGACATGCTGCAGCAGCTGCACAGTGTCAATGCCTCCAAGCCCTCGGAGCGTGGGCTGGTCAGGCA
AGAGGAGGCTGAGGATCCTGCCTGCATCCCCATCTTCTGGGTCAGCAAGTGGGTGGACTATTCGGACAAG
TACGGCCTTGGGTATCAGCTCTGTGATAACAGCGTGGGGGTGCTCTTCAATGACTCAACACGCCTCATCC
TCTACAATGATGGTGACAGCCTGCAGTACATAGAGCGTGACGGCACTGAGTCCTACCTCACCGTGAGTTC
CCATCCCAACTCCTTGATGAAGAAGATCACCCTCCTTAAATATTTCCGCAATTACATGAGCGAGCACTTG
CTGAAGGCAGGTGCCAACATCACGCCGCGCGAAGGTGATGAGCTCGCCCGGCTGCCCTACCTACGGACCT
GGTTCCGCACCCGCAGCGCCATCATCCTGCACCTCAGCAACGGCAGCGTGCAGATCAACTTCTTCCAGGA
TCACACCAAGCTCATCTTGTGCCCACTGATGGCAGCCGTGACCTACATCGACGAGAAGCGGGACTTCCGC
ACATACCGCCTGAGTCTCCTGGAGGAGTACGGCTGCTGCAAGGAGCTGGCCAGCCGGCTCCGCTACGCCC
GCACTATGGTGGACAAGCTGCTGAGCTCACGCTCGGCCAGCAACCGTCTCAAGGCCTCCTAA
