>Addgene plasmid #69730 | pIC195 | addgene partial sequence | sequence record 128766 | EGFP-C 5'-CATGGTCCTGCTGGAGTTCGTG-3'
ACGAGCTGTCAGTCCGGAGGGGATCGGTGGAGCTCCACCGGTGGCGGCCGCTCTAGAGAGAATCTTTATT
TTCAGGGCGCCGCCAAATTCAAAGAAACCGCTGCTGCTAAATTCGAACGCCAGCACATGGACAGCGGAGG
TGGAGGTACTAGTCTCGAGATGAGTGCTGCAGTGACTGCAGGGAAGCTGGCACGGGCACCGGCCGACCCT
GGGAAAGCCGGGGTCCCCGGAGTTGCAGCTCCCGGAGCTCCGGCGGCGGCTCCACCGGCGAAAGAGATCC
CGGAGGTCCTAGTGGACCCACGCAGCCGGCGGCGCTATGTGCGGGGCCGCTTTTTGGGCAAGGGCGGCTT
TGCCAAGTGCTTCGAGATCTCGGACGCGGACACCAAGGAGGTGTTCGCGGGCAAGATTGTGCCTAAGTCT
CTGCTGCTCAAGCCGCACCAGAGGGAGAAGATGTCCATGGAAATATCCATTCACCGCAGCCTCGCCCACC
AGCACGTCGTAGGATTCCACGGCTTTTTCGAGGACAACGACTTCGTGTTCGTGGTGTTGGAGCTCTGCCG
CCGGAGGTCTCTCCTGGAGCTGCACAAGAGGAGGAAAGCCCTGACTGAGCCTGAGGCCCGATACTACCTA
CGGCAAATTGTGCTTGGCTGCCAGTACCTGCACCGAAACCGAGTTATTCATCGAGACCTCAAGCTGGGCA
ACCTTTTCCTGAATGAAGATCTGGAGGTGAAAATAGGGGATTTTGGACTGGCAACCAAAGTCGAATATGA
CGGGGAGAGGAAGAAGACCCTGTGTGGGACTCCTAATTACATAGCTCCCGAGGTGCTGAGCAAGAAAGGG
CACAGTTTCGAGGTGGATGTGTGGTCCATTGGGTGTATCATGTATACCTTGTTAGTGGGCAAACCACCTT
TTGAGACTTCTTGCCTAA
