>Addgene plasmid #69730 | pIC195 | addgene partial sequence | sequence record 128767 | pBABE3 5'-ACCCTAACTGACACACATTCC-3'
GAATTGCATTCATTTTATGTTTCAGGGTTCAGGGGGAGGTGTGGGAGGTTTTTTAAAGCAAGTAAAACCT
CTACAAATGTGGTATGGCTGATTATGATCAGTTATCTAGATCCGGTGGATCCCGGGCCCGCGGTACCGTC
GACTGCAGAATTCGAAGCTTTTAGGAGGCCTTGAGACGGTTGCTGGCCGAGCGTGAGCTCAGCAGCTTGT
CCACCATAGTGCGGGCGTAGCGGAGCCGGCTGGCCAGCTCCTTGCAGCAGCCGTACTCCTCCAGGAGACT
CAGGCGGTATGTGCGGAAGTCCCGCTTCTCGTCGATGTAGGTCACGGCTGCCATCAGTGGGCACAAGATG
AGCTTGGTGTGATCCTGGAAGAAGTTGATCTGCACGCTGCCGTTGCTGAGGTGCAGGATGATGGCGCTGC
GGGTGCGGAACCAGGTCCGTAGGTAGGGCAGCCGGGCGAGCTCATCACCTTCGCGCGGCGTGATGTTGGC
ACCTGCCTTCAGCAAGTGCTCGCTCATGTAATTGCGGAAATATTTAAGGAGGGTGATCTTCTTCATCAAG
GAGTTGGGATGGGAACTCACGGTGAGGTAGGACTCAGTGCCGTCACGCTCTATGTACTGCAGGCTGTCAC
CATCATTGTAGAGGATGAGGCGTGTTGAGTCATTGAAGAGCACCCCCACGCTGTTATCACAGAGCTGATA
CCCAAGGCCGTACTTGTCCGAATAGTCCACCCACTTGCTGACCCAGAAGATGGGGATGCAGGCAGGATCC
TCAGCCTCCTCTTGCCTGACCAGCCCACGCTCCGAGGGCTTGGAGGCATTGACACTGTGCAGCTGCTGCA
GCATGTCACTGAGGTGGCAGTCGACCACCTCACCTGTCTCTCGAACCACTGGTTCTTCTTT
